Addgene plasmid #77231: PRKD1 gRNA (BRDN0001162219)
Purpose: 3rd generation lentiviral gRNA plasmid targeting human PRKD1
Depositing lab: John Doench & David Root. Depositing organization: Broad Institute. Publication: Optimized sgRNA design to maximize activity and minimize off-target effects of CRISPR-Cas9. Doench JG, Fusi N, Sullender M, Hegde M, Vaimberg EW, Donovan KF, Smith I, Tothova Z, Wilen C, Orchard R, Virgin HW, Listgarten J, Root DE. Nat Biotechnol. 2016 Jan 18. doi: 10.1038/nbt.3437. PubMed 26780180.
Backbone
  Vector backbone: lentiGuide-Puro
  Backbone manufacturer: Zhang Lab (Addgene plasmid # 52963)
  Vector type: Mammalian Expression, Lentiviral, CRISPR
  Selectable markers: Puromycin
Growth in bacteria
  Bacterial resistance: Ampicillin, 100 μg/mL
  Growth temperature: 37°C
  Growth strain: DH5alpha
  Copy number: High Copy
Gene/Insert
  Gene/Insert name: PRKD1 (alt names: PRKD1; NM_002742.2)
  gRNA/shRNA sequence: TGGTAATTCAGACCACACCC
  Species: H. sapiens (human)
  Entrez Gene: PRKD1 (a.k.a. CHDED, PKC-MU, PKCM, PKD, PRKCM)
  Promoter: hU6
  Cloning method: Unknown
  Sequencing primers: 5′ U6-F; 3′ pS2-R
Terms and licenses: Academic/Nonprofit Terms; Industry Terms: Not Available to Industry
Depositor comments: The gRNA was designed to target the following Genbank reference sequence(s): NM_002742.2. Note that this plasmid does NOT contain Cas9. It should be used in conjunction with lentiCas9-Blast (Addgene #52962) or otherwise with cell lines already expressing Cas9. Browse the full kinome gRNA library at http://www.addgene.org/pooled-library/broadgpp-human-kinome/ or visit http://www.broadinstitute.org/rnai/public/ for detailed protocols and information.
How to cite: PRKD1 gRNA (BRDN0001162219) was a gift from John Doench & David Root (Addgene plasmid # 77231 ; http://n2t.net/addgene:77231 ; RRID:Addgene_77231)
