[The description below was written by a language model from this plasmid's Addgene catalogue record and pLannotate feature annotations shown in this document.]
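Description:
PRKD1 gRNA (BRDN0001162219) is a third-generation lentiviral CRISPR guide plasmid built on the lentiGuide-Puro backbone. It carries a single guide RNA designed against human PRKD1 (protein kinase D1, also known as PKC-mu), based on the NM_002742.2 reference transcript. The 8.3 kb plasmid is maintained in E. coli at high copy through a ColE1/pUC-type origin with ampicillin selection (AmpR under its own bla promoter). It also retains an f1 origin, an SV40 origin and remnants of lac and T7/T3 promoter elements from the parental cloning vector.

The lentiviral transfer cassette starts with an RSV promoter fused to a truncated HIV-1 5' LTR, which makes genomic RNA production in packaging cells Tat-independent. This is followed by the Ψ packaging signal with a partial gag region, and by the RRE for Rev-dependent nuclear export. Downstream, a human U6 RNA polymerase III promoter drives the PRKD1-targeting spacer joined to the Streptococcus pyogenes Cas9 guide RNA scaffold. A cPPT/CTS element sits after this unit to aid nuclear import of the reverse-transcribed genome. A separate EF-1α promoter with its intron A expresses puromycin N-acetyltransferase, so transduced mammalian cells can be selected with puromycin. A WPRE enhances transcript expression, and the cassette ends in a self-inactivating ΔU3 3' LTR followed by an SV40 polyadenylation signal.

The plasmid does not encode Cas9, so it must be used in cells that already express Cas9 or together with a separate Cas9 lentivirus. It belongs to a human kinome guide collection created with optimized sgRNA design rules and is suited to knockout of PRKD1.
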