Features (pLannotate 1.2.2; 29 found; start..end, strand, type, name):
     14..80      +  CDS            small t antigen (fragment): SV40 (simian virus 40) small t antigen
    106..317     +  promoter       EF-1α core promoter: core promoter for human elongation factor EF-1α
    318..1256    +  intron         EF-1α intron A: intron upstream of the start codon of human EF-1α
   1278..1877    +  CDS            PuroR (fragment): puromycin N-acetyltransferase; pac from Streptomyces; confers resistance to puromycin
   1893..2481    +  misc_feature   WPRE: woodchuck hepatitis virus posttranscriptional regulatory element
   2532..2551    +  misc_feature   cPPT/CTS (fragment): central polypurine tract and central termination sequence of HIV-1
   2553..2786    +  LTR            3' LTR (ΔU3): self-inactivating 3' long terminal repeat (LTR) from HIV-1
   2864..2985    +  polyA_signal   SV40 poly(A) signal: SV40 polyadenylation signal
   3025..3160    +  rep_origin     SV40 ori: SV40 origin of replication
   3181..3199    -  promoter       T7 promoter: promoter for bacteriophage T7 RNA polymerase
   3207..3362    +  CDS            lacZα (fragment): LacZα fragment of β-galactosidase; lacZ fragment
   3367..3795    +  rep_origin     f1 ori (sequence partly withheld): f1 bacteriophage origin of replication; arrow indicates direction of (+) strand synthesis
   3848..3952    +  promoter       AmpR promoter: bla
   3953..4813    +  CDS            AmpR: β-lactamase; bla; confers resistance to ampicillin, carbenicillin, and related antibiotics
   4984..5572    +  rep_origin     ori: high-copy-number ColE1/pMB1/pBR322/pUC origin of replication
   5755..5847    +  CDS            lacI (fragment): lac repressor; lacI; The lac repressor binds to the lac operator to inhibit transcription in E. coli. This inhibition can be relieved by adding lactose or isopropyl-β-D-thiogalactopyranoside (IPTG).
   5860..5881    +  protein_bind   CAP binding site: CAP binding activates transcription in the presence of cAMP. E. coli catabolite activator protein
   5896..5926    +  promoter       lac promoter: promoter for the E. coli lac operon
   5934..5950    +  protein_bind   lac operator: The lac repressor binds to the lac operator to inhibit transcription in E. coli. This inhibition can be relieved by adding lactose or isopropyl-β-D-thiogalactopyranoside (IPTG). lac repressor encoded by lacI
   5995..6013    +  promoter       T3 promoter: promoter for bacteriophage T3 RNA polymerase
   6041..6267    +  promoter       RSV promoter: Rous sarcoma virus enhancer/promoter
   6268..6448    +  LTR            5' LTR (truncated): truncated 5' long terminal repeat (LTR) from HIV-1
   6495..6620    +  misc_feature   HIV-1 Ψ: packaging signal of human immunodeficiency virus type 1
   6604..6967    +  CDS            HIV-1 gag (fragment): gag protein from human immunodeficiency virus 1; gag
   7113..7346    +  misc_feature   RRE: The Rev response element (RRE) of HIV-1 allows for Rev-dependent mRNA export from the nucleus to the cytoplasm.
   7723..7749    +  CDS            Rev (fragment): human immunodeficiency virus 1 (HIV-1) Rev protein; rev; enhances nuclear export of unspliced and incompletely spliced viral mRNAs
   7753..7993    +  promoter       U6 promoter: RNA polymerase III promoter for human U6 snRNA
   8023..8098    +  misc_RNA       gRNA scaffold: guide RNA scaffold for the Streptococcus pyogenes CRISPR/Cas9 system
   8154..8271    +  misc_feature   cPPT/CTS: central polypurine tract and central termination sequence of HIV-1
>Addgene plasmid #77231 | PRKD1 gRNA (BRDN0001162219) | addgene full sequence | sequence record 187364 | Addgene Assembled Sequence
CCCGGGTGCAAAGATGGATAAAGTTTTAAACAGAGAGGAATCTTTGCAGCTAATGGACCTTCTAGGTCTT
GAAAGGAGTGGGAATTGGCTCCGGTGCCCGTCAGTGGGCAGAGCGCACATCGCCCACAGTCCCCGAGAAG
TTGGGGGGAGGGGTCGGCAATTGATCCGGTGCCTAGAGAAGGTGGCGCGGGGTAAACTGGGAAAGTGATG
TCGTGTACTGGCTCCGCCTTTTTCCCGAGGGTGGGGGAGAACCGTATATAAGTGCAGTAGTCGCCGTGAA
CGTTCTTTTTCGCAACGGGTTTGCCGCCAGAACACAGGTAAGTGCCGTGTGTGGTTCCCGCGGGCCTGGC
CTCTTTACGGGTTATGGCCCTTGCGTGCCTTGAATTACTTCCACCTGGCTGCAGTACGTGATTCTTGATC
CCGAGCTTCGGGTTGGAAGTGGGTGGGAGAGTTCGAGGCCTTGCGCTTAAGGAGCCCCTTCGCCTCGTGC
TTGAGTTGAGGCCTGGCCTGGGCGCTGGGGCCGCCGCGTGCGAATCTGGTGGCACCTTCGCGCCTGTCTC
GCTGCTTTCGATAAGTCTCTAGCCATTTAAAATTTTTGATGACCTGCTGCGACGCTTTTTTTCTGGCAAG
ATAGTCTTGTAAATGCGGGCCAAGATCTGCACACTGGTATTTCGGTTTTTGGGGCCGCGGGCGGCGACGG
GGCCCGTGCGTCCCAGCGCACATGTTCGGCGAGGCGGGGCCTGCGAGCGCGGCCACCGAGAATCGGACGG
GGGTAGTCTCAAGCTGGCCGGCCTGCTCTGGTGCCTGGCCTCGCGCCGCCGTGTATCGCCCCGCCCTGGG
CGGCAAGGCTGGCCCGGTCGGCACCAGTTGCGTGAGCGGAAAGATGGCCGCTTCCCGGCCCTGCTGCAGG
GAGCTCAAAATGGAGGACGCGGCGCTCGGGAGAGCGGGCGGGTGAGTCACCCACACAAAGGAAAAGGGCC
TTTCCGTCCTCAGCCGTCGCTTCATGTGACTCCACGGAGTACCGGGCGCCGTCCAGGCACCTCGATTAGT
TCTCGAGCTTTTGGAGTACGTCGTCTTTAGGTTGGGGGGAGGGGTTTTATGCGATGGAGTTTCCCCACAC
TGAGTGGGTGGAGACTGAAGTTAGGCCAGCTTGGCACTTGATGTAATTCTCCTTGGAATTTGCCCTTTTT
GAGTTTGGATCTTGGTTCATTCTCAAGCCTCAGACAGTGGTTCAAAGTTTTTTTCTTCCATTTCAGGTGT
CGTGACGTACGGCCACCATGACCGAGTACAAGCCCACGGTGCGCCTCGCCACCCGCGACGACGTCCCCAG
GGCCGTACGCACCCTCGCCGCCGCGTTCGCCGACTACCCCGCCACGCGCCACACCGTCGATCCGGACCGC
CACATCGAGCGGGTCACCGAGCTGCAAGAACTCTTCCTCACGCGCGTCGGGCTCGACATCGGCAAGGTGT
GGGTCGCGGACGACGGCGCCGCCGTGGCGGTCTGGACCACGCCGGAGAGCGTCGAAGCGGGGGCGGTGTT
CGCCGAGATCGGCCCGCGCATGGCCGAGTTGAGCGGTTCCCGGCTGGCCGCGCAGCAACAGATGGAAGGC
CTCCTGGCGCCGCACCGGCCCAAGGAGCCCGCGTGGTTCCTGGCCACCGTCGGAGTCTCGCCCGACCACC
AGGGCAAGGGTCTGGGCAGCGCCGTCGTGCTCCCCGGAGTGGAGGCGGCCGAGCGCGCCGGGGTGCCCGC
CTTCCTGGAGACCTCCGCGCCCCGCAACCTCCCCTTCTACGAGCGGCTCGGCTTCACCGTCACCGCCGAC
GTCGAGGTGCCCGAAGGACCGCGCACCTGGTGCATGACCCGCAAGCCCGGTGCCTGAACGCGTTAAGTCG
ACAATCAACCTCTGGATTACAAAATTTGTGAAAGATTGACTGGTATTCTTAACTATGTTGCTCCTTTTAC
GCTATGTGGATACGCTGCTTTAATGCCTTTGTATCATGCTATTGCTTCCCGTATGGCTTTCATTTTCTCC
TCCTTGTATAAATCCTGGTTGCTGTCTCTTTATGAGGAGTTGTGGCCCGTTGTCAGGCAACGTGGCGTGG
TGTGCACTGTGTTTGCTGACGCAACCCCCACTGGTTGGGGCATTGCCACCACCTGTCAGCTCCTTTCCGG
GACTTTCGCTTTCCCCCTCCCTATTGCCACGGCGGAACTCATCGCCGCCTGCCTTGCCCGCTGCTGGACA
GGGGCTCGGCTGTTGGGCACTGACAATTCCGTGGTGTTGTCGGGGAAATCATCGTCCTTTCCTTGGCTGC
TCGCCTGTGTTGCCACCTGGATTCTGCGCGGGACGTCCTTCTGCTACGTCCCTTCGGCCCTCAATCCAGC
GGACCTTCCTTCCCGCGGCCTGCTGCCGGCTCTGCGGCCTCTTCCGCGTCTTCGCCTTCGCCCTCAGACG
AGTCGGATCTCCCTTTGGGCCGCCTCCCCGCGTCGACTTTAAGACCAATGACTTACAAGGCAGCTGTAGA
TCTTAGCCACTTTTTAAAAGAAAAGGGGGGACTGGAAGGGCTAATTCACTCCCAACGAAGACAAGATCTG
CTTTTTGCTTGTACTGGGTCTCTCTGGTTAGACCAGATCTGAGCCTGGGAGCTCTCTGGCTAACTAGGGA
ACCCACTGCTTAAGCCTCAATAAAGCTTGCCTTGAGTGCTTCAAGTAGTGTGTGCCCGTCTGTTGTGTGA
CTCTGGTAACTAGAGATCCCTCAGACCCTTTTAGTCAGTGTGGAAAATCTCTAGCAGTACGTATAGTAGT
TCATGTCATCTTATTATTCAGTATTTATAACTTGCAAAGAAATGAATATCAGAGAGTGAGAGGAACTTGT
TTATTGCAGCTTATAATGGTTACAAATAAAGCAATAGCATCACAAATTTCACAAATAAAGCATTTTTTTC
ACTGCATTCTAGTTGTGGTTTGTCCAAACTCATCAATGTATCTTATCATGTCTGGCTCTAGCTATCCCGC
CCCTAACTCCGCCCATCCCGCCCCTAACTCCGCCCAGTTCCGCCCATTCTCCGCCCCATGGCTGACTAAT
TTTTTTTATTTATGCAGAGGCCGAGGCCGCCTCGGCCTCTGAGCTATTCCAGAAGTAGTGAGGAGGCTTT
TTTGGAGGCCTAGGGACGTACCCAATTCGCCCTATAGTGAGTCGTATTACGCGCGCTCACTGGCCGTCGT
TTTACAACGTCGTGACTGGGAAAACCCTGGCGTTACCCAACTTAATCGCCTTGCAGCACATCCCCCTTTC
GCCAGCTGGCGTAATAGCGAAGAGGCCCGCACCGATCGCCCTTCCCAACAGTTGCGCAGCCTGAATGGCG
AATGGG
[124 nt withheld, positions 3367-3490]
C
[91 nt withheld, positions 3492-3582]
A
[49 nt withheld, positions 3584-3632]
CCTTTGACGTTGGAGTCCACGTTCTTT
[37 nt withheld, positions 3660-3696]
ACCCTATCTCGGTCTATTCTTTTGATTTATAAGGGATTTTGCCGATTTCGGCCTATTGGTTAAAAAATGA
GCTGATTTAACAAAAATTTAACGCGAATTTTAACAAAATATTAACGCTTACAATTTAGGTGGCACTTTTC
GGGGAAATGTGCGCGGAACCCCTATTTGTTTATTTTTCTAAATACATTCAAATATGTATCCGCTCATGAG
ACAATAACCCTGATAAATGCTTCAATAATATTGAAAAAGGAAGAGTATGAGTATTCAACATTTCCGTGTC
GCCCTTATTCCCTTTTTTGCGGCATTTTGCCTTCCTGTTTTTGCTCACCCAGAAACGCTGGTGAAAGTAA
AAGATGCTGAAGATCAGTTGGGTGCACGAGTGGGTTACATCGAACTGGATCTCAACAGCGGTAAGATCCT
TGAGAGTTTTCGCCCCGAAGAACGTTTTCCAATGATGAGCACTTTTAAAGTTCTGCTATGTGGCGCGGTA
TTATCCCGTATTGACGCCGGGCAAGAGCAACTCGGTCGCCGCATACACTATTCTCAGAATGACTTGGTTG
AGTACTCACCAGTCACAGAAAAGCATCTTACGGATGGCATGACAGTAAGAGAATTATGCAGTGCTGCCAT
AACCATGAGTGATAACACTGCGGCCAACTTACTTCTGACAACGATCGGAGGACCGAAGGAGCTAACCGCT
TTTTTGCACAACATGGGGGATCATGTAACTCGCCTTGATCGTTGGGAACCGGAGCTGAATGAAGCCATAC
CAAACGACGAGCGTGACACCACGATGCCTGTAGCAATGGCAACAACGTTGCGCAAACTATTAACTGGCGA
ACTACTTACTCTAGCTTCCCGGCAACAATTAATAGACTGGATGGAGGCGGATAAAGTTGCAGGACCACTT
CTGCGCTCGGCCCTTCCGGCTGGCTGGTTTATTGCTGATAAATCTGGAGCCGGTGAGCGTGGGTCTCGCG
GTATCATTGCAGCACTGGGGCCAGATGGTAAGCCCTCCCGTATCGTAGTTATCTACACGACGGGGAGTCA
GGCAACTATGGATGAACGAAATAGACAGATCGCTGAGATAGGTGCCTCACTGATTAAGCATTGGTAACTG
TCAGACCAAGTTTACTCATATATACTTTAGATTGATTTAAAACTTCATTTTTAATTTAAAAGGATCTAGG
TGAAGATCCTTTTTGATAATCTCATGACCAAAATCCCTTAACGTGAGTTTTCGTTCCACTGAGCGTCAGA
CCCCGTAGAAAAGATCAAAGGATCTTCTTGAGATCCTTTTTTTCTGCGCGTAATCTGCTGCTTGCAAACA
AAAAAACCACCGCTACCAGCGGTGGTTTGTTTGCCGGATCAAGAGCTACCAACTCTTTTTCCGAAGGTAA
CTGGCTTCAGCAGAGCGCAGATACCAAATACTGTTCTTCTAGTGTAGCCGTAGTTAGGCCACCACTTCAA
GAACTCTGTAGCACCGCCTACATACCTCGCTCTGCTAATCCTGTTACCAGTGGCTGCTGCCAGTGGCGAT
AAGTCGTGTCTTACCGGGTTGGACTCAAGACGATAGTTACCGGATAAGGCGCAGCGGTCGGGCTGAACGG
GGGGTTCGTGCACACAGCCCAGCTTGGAGCGAACGACCTACACCGAACTGAGATACCTACAGCGTGAGCT
ATGAGAAAGCGCCACGCTTCCCGAAGGGAGAAAGGCGGACAGGTATCCGGTAAGCGGCAGGGTCGGAACA
GGAGAGCGCACGAGGGAGCTTCCAGGGGGAAACGCCTGGTATCTTTATAGTCCTGTCGGGTTTCGCCACC
TCTGACTTGAGCGTCGATTTTTGTGATGCTCGTCAGGGGGGCGGAGCCTATGGAAAAACGCCAGCAACGC
GGCCTTTTTACGGTTCCTGGCCTTTTGCTGGCCTTTTGCTCACATGTTCTTTCCTGCGTTATCCCCTGAT
TCTGTGGATAACCGTATTACCGCCTTTGAGTGAGCTGATACCGCTCGCCGCAGCCGAACGACCGAGCGCA
GCGAGTCAGTGAGCGAGGAAGCGGAAGAGCGCCCAATACGCAAACCGCCTCTCCCCGCGCGTTGGCCGAT
TCATTAATGCAGCTGGCACGACAGGTTTCCCGACTGGAAAGCGGGCAGTGAGCGCAACGCAATTAATGTG
AGTTAGCTCACTCATTAGGCACCCCAGGCTTTACACTTTATGCTTCCGGCTCGTATGTTGTGTGGAATTG
TGAGCGGATAACAATTTCACACAGGAAACAGCTATGACCATGATTACGCCAAGCGCGCAATTAACCCTCA
CTAAAGGGAACAAAAGCTGGAGCTGCAAGCTTAATGTAGTCTTATGCAATACTCTTGTAGTCTTGCAACA
TGGTAACGATGAGTTAGCAACATGCCTTACAAGGAGAGAAAAAGCACCGTGCATGCCGATTGGTGGAAGT
AAGGTGGTACGATCGTGCCTTATTAGGAAGGCAACAGACGGGTCTGACATGGATTGGACGAACCACTGAA
TTGCCGCATTGCAGAGATATTGTATTTAAGTGCCTAGCTCGATACATAAACGGGTCTCTCTGGTTAGACC
AGATCTGAGCCTGGGAGCTCTCTGGCTAACTAGGGAACCCACTGCTTAAGCCTCAATAAAGCTTGCCTTG
AGTGCTTCAAGTAGTGTGTGCCCGTCTGTTGTGTGACTCTGGTAACTAGAGATCCCTCAGACCCTTTTAG
TCAGTGTGGAAAATCTCTAGCAGTGGCGCCCGAACAGGGACTTGAAAGCGAAAGGGAAACCAGAGGAGCT
CTCTCGACGCAGGACTCGGCTTGCTGAAGCGCGCACGGCAAGAGGCGAGGGGCGGCGACTGGTGAGTACG
CCAAAAATTTTGACTAGCGGAGGCTAGAAGGAGAGAGATGGGTGCGAGAGCGTCAGTATTAAGCGGGGGA
GAATTAGATCGCGATGGGAAAAAATTCGGTTAAGGCCAGGGGGAAAGAAAAAATATAAATTAAAACATAT
AGTATGGGCAAGCAGGGAGCTAGAACGATTCGCAGTTAATCCTGGCCTGTTAGAAACATCAGAAGGCTGT
AGACAAATACTGGGACAGCTACAACCATCCCTTCAGACAGGATCAGAAGAACTTAGATCATTATATAATA
CAGTAGCAACCCTCTATTGTGTGCATCAAAGGATAGAGATAAAAGACACCAAGGAAGCTTTAGACAAGAT
AGAGGAAGAGCAAAACAAAAGTAAGACCACCGCACAGCAAGCGGCCGCTGATCTTCAGACCTGGAGGAGG
AGATATGAGGGACAATTGGAGAAGTGAATTATATAAATATAAAGTAGTAAAAATTGAACCATTAGGAGTA
GCACCCACCAAGGCAAAGAGAAGAGTGGTGCAGAGAGAAAAAAGAGCAGTGGGAATAGGAGCTTTGTTCC
TTGGGTTCTTGGGAGCAGCAGGAAGCACTATGGGCGCAGCGTCAATGACGCTGACGGTACAGGCCAGACA
ATTATTGTCTGGTATAGTGCAGCAGCAGAACAATTTGCTGAGGGCTATTGAGGCGCAACAGCATCTGTTG
CAACTCACAGTCTGGGGCATCAAGCAGCTCCAGGCAAGAATCCTGGCTGTGGAAAGATACCTAAAGGATC
AACAGCTCCTGGGGATTTGGGGTTGCTCTGGAAAACTCATTTGCACCACTGCTGTGCCTTGGAATGCTAG
TTGGAGTAATAAATCTCTGGAACAGATTTGGAATCACACGACCTGGATGGAGTGGGACAGAGAAATTAAC
AATTACACAAGCTTAATACACTCCTTAATTGAAGAATCGCAAAACCAGCAAGAAAAGAATGAACAAGAAT
TATTGGAATTAGATAAATGGGCAAGTTTGTGGAATTGGTTTAACATAACAAATTGGCTGTGGTATATAAA
ATTATTCATAATGATAGTAGGAGGCTTGGTAGGTTTAAGAATAGTTTTTGCTGTACTTTCTATAGTGAAT
AGAGTTAGGCAGGGATATTCACCATTATCGTTTCAGACCCACCTCCCAACCCCGAGGGGACCCAGAGAGG
GCCTATTTCCCATGATTCCTTCATATTTGCATATACGATACAAGGCTGTTAGAGAGATAATTAGAATTAA
TTTGACTGTAAACACAAAGATATTAGTACAAAATACGTGACGTAGAAAGTAATAATTTCTTGGGTAGTTT
GCAGTTTTAAAATTATGTTTTAAAATGGACTATCATATGCTTACCGTAACTTGAAAGTATTTCGATTTCT
TGGCTTTATATATCTTGTGGAAAGGACGAAACACCGTGGTAATTCAGACCACACCCGTTTTAGAGCTAGA
AATAGCAAGTTAAAATAAGGCTAGTCCGTTATCAACTTGAAAAAGTGGCACCGAGTCGGTGCTTTTTTAA
GCTTGGCGTAACTAGATCTTGAGACAAATGGCAGTATTCATCCACAATTTTAAAAGAAAAGGGGGGATTG
GGGGGTACAGTGCAGGGGAAAGAATAGTAGACATAATAGCAACAGACATACAAACTAAAGAATTACAAAA
ACAAATTACAAAAATTCAAAATTTTCGGGTTTATTACAGGGACAGCAGAGATCCACTTTGGCGCCGGCTC
GAGGGGG
