>Addgene plasmid #77231 | PRKD1 gRNA (BRDN0001162219) | depositor partial sequence | sequence record 144691 | Target Sequence
TGGTAATTCAGACCACACCC
