>Addgene plasmid #77231 | PRKD1 gRNA (BRDN0001162219) | addgene partial sequence | sequence record 187363 | hU6-F
GTAGAAAGTAATAATTTCTTGGGTAGTTTGCAGTTTTAAAATTATGTTTTAAAATGGACTATCATATGCT
TACCGTAACTTGAAAGTATTTCGATTTCTTGGCTTTATATATCTTGTGGAAAGGACGAAACACCGTGGTA
ATTCAGACCACACCCGTTTTAGAGCTAGAAATAGCAAGTTAAAATAAGGCTAGTCCGTTATCAACTTGAA
AAAGTGGCACCGAGTCGGTGCTTTTTTAAGCTTGGCGTAACTAGATCTTGAGACAAATGGCAGTATTCAT
CCACAATTTTAAAAGAAAAGGGGGGATTGGGGGGTACAGTGCAGGGGAAAGAATAGTAGACATAATAGCA
ACAGACATACAAACTAAAGAATTACAAAAACAAATTACAAAAATTCAAAATTTTCGGGTTTATTACAGGG
ACAGCAGAGATCCACTTTGGCGCCGGCTCGAGGGGGCCCGGGTGCAAAGATGGATAAAGTTTTAAACAGA
GAGGAATCTTTGCAGCTAATGGACCTTCTAGGTCTTGAAAGGAGTGGGAATTGGCTCCGGTGCCCGTCAG
TGGGCAGAGC
